>Addgene plasmid #46427 | pGEX Fgr-SH2 | depositor full sequence | sequence record 65575 | Full Sequence
ACGTTATCGACTGCACGGTGCACCAATGCTTCTGGCGTCAGGCAGCCATCGGAAGCTGTGGTATGGCTGT
GCAGGTCGTAAATCACTGCATAATTCGTGTCGCTCAAGGCGCACTCCCGTTCTGGATAATGTTTTTTGCG
CCGACATCATAACGGTTCTGGCAAATATTCTGAAATGAGCTGTTGACAATTAATCATCGGCTCGTATAAT
GTGTGGAATTGTGAGCGGATAACAATTTCACACAGGAAACAGTATTCATGTCCCCTATACTAGGTTATTG
GAAAATTAAGGGCCTTGTGCAACCCACTCGACTTCTTTTGGAATATCTTGAAGAAAAATATGAAGAGCAT
TTGTATGAGCGCGATGAAGGTGATAAATGGCGAAACAAAAAGTTTGAATTGGGTTTGGAGTTTCCCAATC
TTCCTTATTATATTGATGGTGATGTTAAATTAACACAGTCTATGGCCATCATACGTTATATAGCTGACAA
GCACAACATGTTGGGTGGTTGTCCAAAAGAGCGTGCAGAGATTTCAATGCTTGAAGGAGCGGTTTTGGAT
ATTAGATACGGTGTTTCGAGAATTGCATATAGTAAAGACTTTGAAACTCTCAAAGTTGATTTTCTTAGCA
AGCTACCTGAAATGCTGAAAATGTTCGAAGATCGTTTATGTCATAAAACATATTTAAATGGTGATCATGT
AACCCATCCTGACTTCATGTTGTATGACGCTCTTGATGTTGTTTTATACATGGACCCAATGTGCCTGGAT
GCGTTCCCAAAATTAGTTTGTTTTAAAAAACGTATTGAAGCTATCCCACAAATTGATAAGTACTTGAAAT
CCAGCAAGTATATAGCATGGCCTTTGCAGGGCTGGCAAGCCACGTTTGGTGGTGGCGACCATCCTCCAAA
ATCGGATCTGGAAGTTCTGTTCCAGGGGCCCCTGGGATCCGACTCAATCCAAGCTGAAGAGTGGTACTTT
GGAAAGATTGGGAGAAAGGATGCAGAGAGGCAGCTGCTTTCACCAGGCAACCCCCAGGGGGCCTTTCTCA
TTCGGGAAAGCGAGACCACCAAAGGTGCCTACTCCCTGTCCATCCGGGACTGGGATCAGACCAGAGGCGA
TCATGTGAAGCATTACAAGATCCGCAAACTGGACATGGGCGGCTACTACATCACCACACGGGTTCAGTTC
AACTCGGTGCAGGAGCTGGTGCAGCACTACATGGAGGTGAATGACGGGCTGTGCAACCTGCTCATCGCGC
CCTGCACCATCATGAAGGGAATTCTATGAGCGGCCGCATCGTGACTGACTGACGATCTGCCTCGCGCGTT
TCGGTGATGACGGTGAAAACCTCTGACACATGCAGCTCCCGGAGACGGTCACAGCTTGTCTGTAAGCGGA
TGCCGGGAGCAGACAAGCCCGTCAGGGCGCGTCAGCGGGTGTTGGCGGGTGTCGGGGCGCAGCCATGACC
CAGTCACGTAGCGATAGCGGAGTGTATAATTCTTGAAGACGAAAGGGCCTCGTGATACGCCTATTTTTAT
AGGTTAATGTCATGATAATAATGGTTTCTTAGACGTCAGGTGGCACTTTTCGGGGAAATGTGCGCGGAAC
CCCTATTTGTTTATTTTTCTAAATACATTCAAATATGTATCCGCTCATGAGACAATAACCCTGATAAATG
CTTCAATAATATTGAAAAAGGAAGAGTATGAGTATTCAACATTTCCGTGTCGCCCTTATTCCCTTTTTTG
CGGCATTTTGCCTTCCTGTTTTTGCTCACCCAGAAACGCTGGTGAAAGTAAAAGATGCTGAAGATCAGTT
GGGTGCACGAGTGGGTTACATCGAACTGGATCTCAACAGCGGTAAGATCCTTGAGAGTTTTCGCCCCGAA
GAACGTTTTCCAATGATGAGCACTTTTAAAGTTCTGCTATGTGGCGCGGTATTATCCCGTGTTGACGCCG
GGCAAGAGCAACTCGGTCGCCGCATACACTATTCTCAGAATGACTTGGTTGAGTACTCACCAGTCACAGA
AAAGCATCTTACGGATGGCATGACAGTAAGAGAATTATGCAGTGCTGCCATAACCATGAGTGATAACACT
GCGGCCAACTTACTTCTGACAACGATCGGAGGACCGAAGGAGCTAACCGCTTTTTTGCACAACATGGGGG
ATCATGTAACTCGCCTTGATCGTTGGGAACCGGAGCTGAATGAAGCCATACCAAACGACGAGCGTGACAC
CACGATGCCTGCAGCAATGGCAACAACGTTGCGCAAACTATTAACTGGCGAACTACTTACTCTAGCTTCC
CGGCAACAATTAATAGACTGGATGGAGGCGGATAAAGTTGCAGGACCACTTCTGCGCTCGGCCCTTCCGG
CTGGCTGGTTTATTGCTGATAAATCTGGAGCCGGTGAGCGTGGGTCTCGCGGTATCATTGCAGCACTGGG
GCCAGATGGTAAGCCCTCCCGTATCGTAGTTATCTACACGACGGGGAGTCAGGCAACTATGGATGAACGA
AATAGACAGATCGCTGAGATAGGTGCCTCACTGATTAAGCATTGGTAACTGTCAGACCAAGTTTACTCAT
ATATACTTTAGATTGATTTAAAACTTCATTTTTAATTTAAAAGGATCTAGGTGAAGATCCTTTTTGATAA
TCTCATGACCAAAATCCCTTAACGTGAGTTTTCGTTCCACTGAGCGTCAGACCCCGTAGAAAAGATCAAA
GGATCTTCTTGAGATCCTTTTTTTCTGCGCGTAATCTGCTGCTTGCAAACAAAAAAACCACCGCTACCAG
CGGTGGTTTGTTTGCCGGATCAAGAGCTACCAACTCTTTTTCCGAAGGTAACTGGCTTCAGCAGAGCGCA
GATACCAAATACTGTCCTTCTAGTGTAGCCGTAGTTAGGCCACCACTTCAAGAACTCTGTAGCACCGCCT
ACATACCTCGCTCTGCTAATCCTGTTACCAGTGGCTGCTGCCAGTGGCGATAAGTCGTGTCTTACCGGGT
TGGACTCAAGACGATAGTTACCGGATAAGGCGCAGCGGTCGGGCTGAACGGGGGGTTCGTGCACACAGCC
CAGCTTGGAGCGAACGACCTACACCGAACTGAGATACCTACAGCGTGAGCTATGAGAAAGCGCCACGCTT
CCCGAAGGGAGAAAGGCGGACAGGTATCCGGTAAGCGGCAGGGTCGGAACAGGAGAGCGCACGAGGGAGC
TTCCAGGGGGAAACGCCTGGTATCTTTATAGTCCTGTCGGGTTTCGCCACCTCTGACTTGAGCGTCGATT
TTTGTGATGCTCGTCAGGGGGGCGGAGCCTATGGAAAAACGCCAGCAACGCGGCCTTTTTACGGTTCCTG
GCCTTTTGCTGGCCTTTTGCTCACATGTTCTTTCCTGCGTTATCCCCTGATTCTGTGGATAACCGTATTA
CCGCCTTTGAGTGAGCTGATACCGCTCGCCGCAGCCGAACGACCGAGCGCAGCGAGTCAGTGAGCGAGGA
AGCGGAAGAGCGCCTGATGCGGTATTTTCTCCTTACGCATCTGTGCGGTATTTCACACCGCATAAATTCC
GACACCATCGAATGGTGCAAAACCTTTCGCGGTATGGCATGATAGCGCCCGGAAGAGAGTCAATTCAGGG
TGGTGAATGTGAAACCAGTAACGTTATACGATGTCGCAGAGTATGCCGGTGTCTCTTATCAGACCGTTTC
CCGCGTGGTGAACCAGGCCAGCCACGTTTCTGCGAAAACGCGGGAAAAAGTGGAAGCGGCGATGGCGGAG
CTGAATTACATTCCCAACCGCGTGGCACAACAACTGGCGGGCAAACAGTCGTTGCTGATTGGCGTTGCCA
CCTCCAGTCTGGCCCTGCACGCGCCGTCGCAAATTGTCGCGGCGATTAAATCTCGCGCCGATCAACTGGG
TGCCAGCGTGGTGGTGTCGATGGTAGAACGAAGCGGCGTCGAAGCCTGTAAAGCGGCGGTGCACAATCTT
CTCGCGCAACGCGTCAGTGGGCTGATCATTAACTATCCGCTGGATGACCAGGATGCCATTGCTGTGGAAG
CTGCCTGCACTAATGTTCCGGCGTTATTTCTTGATGTCTCTGACCAGACACCCATCAACAGTATTATTTT
CTCCCATGAAGACGGTACGCGACTGGGCGTGGAGCATCTGGTCGCATTGGGTCACCAGCAAATCGCGCTG
TTAGCGGGCCCATTAAGTTCTGTCTCGGCGCGTCTGCGTCTGGCTGGCTGGCATAAATATCTCACTCGCA
ATCAAATTCAGCCGATAGCGGAACGGGAAGGCGACTGGAGTGCCATGTCCGGTTTTCAACAAACCATGCA
AATGCTGAATGAGGGCATCGTTCCCACTGCGATGCTGGTTGCCAACGATCAGATGGCGCTGGGCGCAATG
CGCGCCATTACCGAGTCCGGGCTGCGCGTTGGTGCGGATATCTCGGTAGTGGGATACGACGATACCGAAG
ACAGCTCATGTTATATCCCGCCGTCAACCACCATCAAACAGGATTTTCGCCTGCTGGGGCAAACCAGCGT
GGACCGCTTGCTGCAACTCTCTCAGGGCCAGGCGGTGAAGGGCAATCAGCTGTTGCCCGTCTCACTGGTG
AAAAGAAAAACCACCCTGGCGCCCAATACGCAAACCGCCTCTCCCCGCGCGTTGGCCGATTCATTAATGC
AGCTGGCACGACAGGTTTCCCGACTGGAAAGCGGGCAGTGAGCGCAACGCAATTAATGTGAGTTAGCTCA
CTCATTAGGCACCCCAGGCTTTACACTTTATGCTTCCGGCTCGTATGTTGTGTGGAATTGTGAGCGGATA
ACAATTTCACACAGGAAACAGCTATGACCATGATTACGGATTCACTGGCCGTCGTTTTACAACGTCGTGA
CTGGGAAAACCCTGGCGTTACCCAACTTAATCGCCTTGCAGCACATCCCCCTTTCGCCAGCTGGCGTAAT
AGCGAAGAGGCCCGCACCGATCGCCCTTCCCAACAGTTGCGCAGCCTGAATGGCGAATGGCGCTTTGCCT
GGTTTCCGGCACCAGAAGCGGTGCCGGAAAGCTGGCTGGAGTGCGATCTTCCTGAGGCCGATACTGTCGT
CGTCCCCTCAAACTGGCAGATGCACGGTTACGATGCGCCCATCTACACCAACGTAACCTATCCCATTACG
GTCAATCCGCCGTTTGTTCCCACGGAGAATCCGACGGGTTGTTACTCGCTCACATTTAATGTTGATGAAA
GCTGGCTACAGGAAGGCCAGACGCGAATTATTTTTGATGGCGTTGGAATT
Features (pLannotate 1.2.2; 17 found; start..end, strand, type, name):
      6..107     -  CDS            yciV (fragment): RNAAM_ECOLI - Also known as trpH From Escherichia coli (strain K12).
    183..211     +  promoter       tac promoter: strong E. coli promoter; hybrid between the trp and lac UV5 promoters
    219..235     +  protein_bind   lac operator: The lac repressor binds to the lac operator to inhibit transcription in E. coli. This inhibition can be relieved by adding lactose or isopropyl-β-D-thiogalactopyranoside (IPTG). lac repressor encoded by lacI
    258..911     +  CDS            GST26_SCHJA: Experimental evidence at protein level: Swiss-Prot protein existence level 1. GST isoenzymes appear to play a central role in the parasite detoxification system. Other functions are also suspected including a role in increasing the solubility of haematin in the parasite gut. From Schistosoma japonicum (Blood fluke).
    951..1277    +  CDS            FGR (fragment): FGR_HUMAN - Also known as SRC2. Experimental evidence at protein level: Swiss-Prot protein existence level 1. Non-receptor tyrosine-protein kinase that transmits signals from cell surface receptors devoid of kinase activity and contributes to the regulation of immune responses, including neutrophil, monocyte, macrophage and mast cell functions, cytoskeleton remodeling in response to extracellular stimuli, phagocytosis, cell adhesion and migration. Promotes mast cell degranulation, release of inflammatory cytokines and IgE-mediated anaphylaxis. Acts downstream of receptors that bind the Fc regi
   1317..1356    +  CDS            rop (fragment): Rop protein, which maintains plasmids at low copy number; rop
   1458..1498    +  misc_feature   bom (fragment): basis of mobility region from pBR322
   1603..1707    +  promoter       AmpR promoter: bla
   1708..2568    +  CDS            AmpR: β-lactamase; bla; confers resistance to ampicillin, carbenicillin, and related antibiotics
   2739..3327    +  rep_origin     ori: high-copy-number ColE1/pMB1/pBR322/pUC origin of replication
   3513..3564    -  misc_feature   bom (fragment): basis of mobility region from pBR322
   3571..3648    +  promoter       lacIq promoter: lacI (mutant); In the lacIq allele, a single base change in the promoter boosts expression of the lacI gene about 10-fold.
   3649..4731    +  CDS            lacI: lac repressor; lacI; The lac repressor binds to the lac operator to inhibit transcription in E. coli. This inhibition can be relieved by adding lactose or isopropyl-β-D-thiogalactopyranoside (IPTG).
   4744..4765    +  protein_bind   CAP binding site: CAP binding activates transcription in the presence of cAMP. E. coli catabolite activator protein
   4780..4810    +  promoter       lac promoter: promoter for the E. coli lac operon
   4818..4834    +  protein_bind   lac operator: The lac repressor binds to the lac operator to inhibit transcription in E. coli. This inhibition can be relieved by adding lactose or isopropyl-β-D-thiogalactopyranoside (IPTG). lac repressor encoded by lacI
   4854..5027    +  CDS            lacZα: LacZα fragment of β-galactosidase; lacZ fragment
