[The description below was written by a language model from this plasmid's Addgene catalogue record and pLannotate feature annotations shown in this document.]
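Description:
pGEX Fgr-SH2 is a bacterial expression plasmid built on the pGEX6P1 backbone for producing the SH2 domain of the human non-receptor tyrosine kinase FGR as a glutathione S-transferase fusion protein in E. coli. The insert, about 340 bp encoding amino acids 137–245 of FGR, was cloned between the BamHI and EcoRI sites, both of which remain intact. It lies in frame downstream of the Schistosoma japonicum GST coding sequence and a PreScission protease recognition site, so the GST moiety can serve as an affinity handle on glutathione resin and can be cleaved off afterwards if desired. The depositor gives the fusion protein's molecular weight as approximately 37.3 kDa.

Expression is driven by the tac promoter, a strong trp/lac hybrid, followed by a lac operator. The plasmid carries its own lacI gene under the lacIq promoter, which supplies abundant lac repressor to keep transcription off until it is induced with IPTG. The plasmid is propagated through a ColE1/pBR322-type origin and selected with ampicillin via the β-lactamase gene. The catalogue lists it as low copy, although the annotation software labels this origin family generically as high copy, and only a short fragment of rop is detected. Other annotated elements, including bom fragments, a lacZα segment with its lac promoter and operator, and a small yciV fragment, are backbone remnants with no role in the payload. The annotated sequence of 5,300 nt is consistent with the stated backbone and insert sizes.

The associated publication concerns high-throughput phosphotyrosine profiling with SH2 domains, which suggests the purified GST–SH2 protein is used as a probe for tyrosine-phosphorylated binding sites.
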