Addgene plasmid #46427: pGEX Fgr-SH2
Depositing lab: Bruce Mayer. Depositing organization: University of Connecticut Health Center. Publication: High-throughput phosphotyrosine profiling using SH2 domains. Machida K, Thompson CM, Dierck K, Jablonowski K, Karkkainen S, Liu B, Zhang H, Nash PD, Newman DK, Nollau P, Pawson T, Renkema GH, Saksela K, Schiller MR, Shin DG, Mayer BJ. Mol Cell. 2007 Jun 22;26(6):899-915. 10.1016/j.molcel.2007.05.031 PubMed 17588523.
Backbone
  Vector backbone: pGEX6P1
  Backbone manufacturer: GE Healthcare Biosciences
  Backbone size w/o insert (bp): 4900
  Vector type: Bacterial Expression
Growth in bacteria
  Bacterial resistance: Ampicillin, 100 μg/mL
  Growth temperature: 37°C
  Growth strain: DH5alpha
  Copy number: Low Copy
Gene/Insert
  Gene/Insert name: Fgr (alt names: FGR; SRC2; c-fgr; c-src2; FLJ43153; MGC75096; p55c-fgr; p58c-fgr; FGR)
  Species: H. sapiens (human)
  Insert size (bp): 340
  Mutation: contains amino acids 137-245
  Entrez Gene: FGR (a.k.a. SRC2, c-fgr, c-src2, p55-Fgr, p55c-fgr, p58-Fgr, p58c-fgr)
  Promoter: Tac
  Tag / fusion protein: GST (N terminal on backbone); PreScission (N terminal on backbone)
  Cloning method: Restriction Enzyme; 5′ cloning site BamHI (not destroyed); 3′ cloning site EcoRI (not destroyed)
  Sequencing primers: 5′ pGEX-5; 3′ pGEX-3
Terms and licenses: Academic/Nonprofit Terms; Industry Terms: Not Available to Industry
Depositor comments: The molecular weight of the GST fusion protein is approximately 37.3 kDa
How to cite: pGEX Fgr-SH2 was a gift from Bruce Mayer (Addgene plasmid # 46427 ; http://n2t.net/addgene:46427 ; RRID:Addgene_46427)
