>Addgene plasmid #46427 | pGEX Fgr-SH2 | depositor partial sequence | sequence record 65576 | Insert sequence
GGATCCGACTCAATCCAAGCTGAAGAGTGGTACTTTGGAAAGATTGGGAGAAAGGATGCAGAGAGGCAGC
TGCTTTCACCAGGCAACCCCCAGGGGGCCTTTCTCATTCGGGAAAGCGAGACCACCAAAGGTGCCTACTC
CCTGTCCATCCGGGACTGGGATCAGACCAGAGGCGATCATGTGAAGCATTACAAGATCCGCAAACTGGAC
ATGGGCGGCTACTACATCACCACACGGGTTCAGTTCAACTCGGTGCAGGAGCTGGTGCAGCACTACATGG
AGGTGAATGACGGGCTGTGCAACCTGCTCATCGCGCCCTGCACCATCATGAAGGGAATTC
