>Addgene plasmid #46427 | pGEX Fgr-SH2 | addgene partial sequence | sequence record 66782 | pGEX5
TCTGTTCCAGGGGCCCCTGGGATCCGACTCAATCCAAGCTGAAGAGTGGTACTTTGGAAAGATTGGGAGA
AAGGATGCAGAGAGGCAGCTGCTTTCACCAGGCAACCCCCAGGGGGCCTTTCTCATTCGGGAAAGCGAGA
CCACCAAAGGTGCCTACTCCCTGTCCATCCGGGACTGGGATCAGACCAGAGGCGATCATGTGAAGCATTA
CAAGATCCGCAAACTGGACATGGGCGGCTACTACATCACCACACGGGTTCAGTTCAACTCGGTGCAGGAG
CTGGTGCAGCACTACATGGAGGTGAATGACGGGCTGTGCAACCTGCTCATCGCGCCCTGCACCATCATGA
AGGGAATTCTATGAGCGGCCGCATCGTGACTGACTGACGATCTGCCTCGCGCGTTTCGGTGATGACGGTG
AAAACCTCTGACACATGCAGCTCCCGGAGACGGTCACAGCTTGTCTGTAAGCGGATGCCGGGAGCAGACA
AGCCCGTCAGGGCGCGTCAGCGGGTGTTGGCGGGTGTCGGGGCGCAGCCATGACCCAGTCACGTAGCGAT
AGCGGAGTGTATAATTCTTGAAGACGAAAGGGCCTCGTGATACGCCTATTTTTATAGGTTAATGTCATGA
TAATAATGGTTTCTTAGACGTCAGGTGGCACTTTTCGGGGAAATGTGCGCGGAACCCCTATTTGTTTATT
TTTCTAAATACATTCAAATATGTATCCGCTCATGAGACAATAACCCTGATAAATGCTT
